Addgene plasmid #73009: pBP-L1U1H08
Purpose: L1U1H08 terminator
Depositing lab: Paul Freemont. Depositing organization: Imperial College London. Publication: EcoFlex: A Multifunctional MoClo Kit for E. coli Synthetic Biology. Moore SJ, Lai HE, Kelwick RJ, Chee SM, Bell DJ, Polizzi KM, Freemont PS. ACS Synth Biol. 2016 May 2. 10.1021/acssynbio.6b00031 PubMed 27096716.
Backbone
  Vector backbone: pSB1C3
  Backbone manufacturer: iGEM
  Backbone size w/o insert (bp): 2139
  Vector type: Synthetic Biology
Growth in bacteria
  Bacterial resistance: Chloramphenicol, 25 μg/mL
  Growth temperature: 37°C
  Growth strain: JM109
  Copy number: High Copy
Gene/Insert
  Gene/Insert name: L1U1H08 terminator
  Species: Synthetic
  Mutation: CAT gene - C435G (nucleotide) - silent mutagenesis to remove BsmBI site
  Cloning method: Restriction Enzyme; 5′ cloning site Unknown (unknown if destroyed); 3′ cloning site Unknown (unknown if destroyed)
  Sequencing primers: 5′ VF2 (5' tgccacctgacgtctaagaa 3'); 3′ VR (5' attaccgcctttgagtgagc 3')
Terms and licenses: Academic/Nonprofit Terms; Industry Terms: Not Available to Industry
How to cite: pBP-L1U1H08 was a gift from Paul Freemont (Addgene plasmid # 73009 ; http://n2t.net/addgene:73009 ; RRID:Addgene_73009)
