[The description below was written by a language model from this plasmid's Addgene catalogue record and pLannotate feature annotations shown in this document.]
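Description:
pBP-L1U1H08 is a basic-part ("bioparts") plasmid from the EcoFlex MoClo kit, a modular Golden Gate-style assembly toolkit for synthetic biology in E. coli. It is built on the iGEM pSB1C3 backbone and carries a single small payload, the synthetic transcription terminator L1U1H08, stored as a reusable part for later assembly into transcription units. The plasmid is propagated in E. coli at high copy from a ColE1/pMB1/pUC-type origin and is selected with chloramphenicol through a cat (chloramphenicol acetyltransferase) gene driven by its native cat promoter and followed by the phage lambda t0 terminator. The cat coding sequence carries a silent C435G nucleotide change that removes an internal BsmBI site. This fits the backbone's role in a kit built around Type IIS enzyme assembly, where such a site would interfere.

The feature table covers the full 2,139-nt depositor sequence. It mostly annotates backbone elements: the origin, the resistance cassette, a BioBrick prefix, and two flanking terminators typical of pSB1C3 (a putative bacterial terminator and a his operon terminator) that insulate the cloning region from read-through transcription. The L1U1H08 part itself is not annotated. By position it would be expected in the short unannotated stretch between the BioBrick prefix and the his operon terminator, but the record does not confirm this. The record lists the cloning sites as unknown, and it gives the same 2,139 bp figure for the backbone without insert as for the complete sequence, so the insert size cannot be derived from it. No terminator strength data are given. The plasmid serves as a terminator donor part for building and tuning multi-gene expression constructs in E. coli.
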