Features (pLannotate 1.2.2; 7 found; start..end, strand, type, name):
     86..129     -  terminator     bacterial terminator: putative bacterial transcription terminator
    132..151     +  misc_feature   BioBrick prefix: BioBrick prefix for parts that start with "ATG"
    244..301     +  terminator     his operon terminator: This putative transcriptin terminator from the E. coli his operon has a 2-bp deletion introduced during synthesis. Its efficiency has not been determined.
    496..1084    -  rep_origin     ori: high-copy-number ColE1/pMB1/pBR322/pUC origin of replication
   1267..1361    -  terminator     lambda t0 terminator: transcription terminator from phage lambda
   1385..2041    -  CDS            cat: CAT_ECOLX - Experimental evidence at protein level: Swiss-Prot protein existence level 1. This enzyme is an effector of chloramphenicol resistance in bacteria. From Escherichia coli. This protein is used as a marker in many commonly used cloning vectors, such as pACYC184.
   2042..2139    -  promoter       cat promoter: promoter of the E. coli cat gene encoding chloramphenicol acetyltransferase
>Addgene plasmid #73009 | pBP-L1U1H08 | depositor full sequence | sequence record 447487 | pBP-L1U1H08 sequence 2139 bps
CGATCAACTCGAGTGCCACCTGACGTCTAAGAAACCATTATTATCATGACATTAACCTATAAAAATAGGC
GTATCACGAGGCAGAATTTCAGATAAAAAAAATCCTTAGCTTTCGCTAAGGATGATTTCTGGAATTCGCG
GCCGCTTCTAGAATCTAGAGACGCATATGGGTCTCATCGACCCGCATGTTCGCATGCGGGTTTTTTTTTT
GTTAGAGACCGCATGCCGTCTCATTAGCTGCAGTCCGGCAAAAAAGGGCAAGGTGTCACCACCCTGCCCT
TTTTCTTTAAAACCGAAAAGATTACTTCGCGTTATGCAGGCTTCCTCGCTCACTGACTCGCTGCGCTCGG
TCGTTCGGCTGCGGCGAGCGGTATCAGCTCACTCAAAGGCGGTAATACGGTTATCCACAGAATCAGGGGA
TAACGCAGGAAAGAACATGTGAGCAAAAGGCCAGCAAAAGGCCAGGAACCGTAAAAAGGCCGCGTTGCTG
GCGTTTTTCCACAGGCTCCGCCCCCCTGACGAGCATCACAAAAATCGACGCTCAAGTCAGAGGTGGCGAA
ACCCGACAGGACTATAAAGATACCAGGCGTTTCCCCCTGGAAGCTCCCTCGTGCGCTCTCCTGTTCCGAC
CCTGCCGCTTACCGGATACCTGTCCGCCTTTCTCCCTTCGGGAAGCGTGGCGCTTTCTCATAGCTCACGC
TGTAGGTATCTCAGTTCGGTGTAGGTCGTTCGCTCCAAGCTGGGCTGTGTGCACGAACCCCCCGTTCAGC
CCGACCGCTGCGCCTTATCCGGTAACTATCGTCTTGAGTCCAACCCGGTAAGACACGACTTATCGCCACT
GGCAGCAGCCACTGGTAACAGGATTAGCAGAGCGAGGTATGTAGGCGGTGCTACAGAGTTCTTGAAGTGG
TGGCCTAACTACGGCTACACTAGAAGAACAGTATTTGGTATCTGCGCTCTGCTGAAGCCAGTTACCTTCG
GAAAAAGAGTTGGTAGCTCTTGATCCGGCAAACAAACCACCGCTGGTAGCGGTGGTTTTTTTGTTTGCAA
GCAGCAGATTACGCGCAGAAAAAAAGGATCTCAAGAAGATCCTTTGATCTTTTCTACGGGGTCTGACGCT
CAGTGGAACGAAAACTCACGTTAAGGGATTTTGGTCATGAGATTATCAAAAAGGATCTTCACCTAGATCC
TTTTAAATTAAAAATGAAGTTTTAAATCAATCTAAAGTATATATGAGTAAACTTGGTCTGACAGCTCGAG
GCTTGGATTCTCACCAATAAAAAACGCCCGGCGGCAACCGAGCGTTCTGAACAAATCCAGATGGAGTTCT
GAGGTCATTACTGGATCTATCAACAGGAGTCCAAGCGAGCTCGATATCAAATTACGCCCCGCCCTGCCAC
TCATCGCAGTACTGTTGTAATTCATTAAGCATTCTGCCGACATGGAAGCCATCACAAACGGCATGATGAA
CCTGAATCGCCAGCGGCATCAGCACCTTGTCGCCTTGCGTATAATATTTGCCCATGGTGAAAACGGGGGC
GAAGAAGTTGTCCATATTGGCCACGTTTAAATCAAAACTGGTGAAACTCACCCAGGGATTGGCTGACACG
AAAAACATATTCTCAATAAACCCTTTAGGGAAATAGGCCAGGTTTTCACCGTAACACGCCACATCTTGCG
AATATATGTGTAGAAACTGCCGGAAATCGTCGTGGTATTCACTCCAGAGCGATGAAAACGTTTCAGTTTG
CTCATGGAAAACGGTGTAACAAGGGTGAACACTATCCCATATCACCAGCTCACCGTCTTTCATTGCCATA
CGAAATTCCGGATGAGCATTCATCAGGCGGGCAAGAATGTGAATAAAGGCCGGATAAAACTTGTGCTTAT
TTTTCTTTACGGTCTTTAAAAAGGCCGTAATATCCAGCTGAACGGTCTGGTTATAGGTACATTGAGCAAC
TGACTGAAATGCCTCAAAATGTTCTTTACGATGCCATTGGGATATATCAACGGTGGTATATCCAGTGATT
TTTTTCTCCATTTTAGCTTCCTTAGCTCCTGAAAATCTCGATAACTCAAAAAATACGCCCGGTAGTGATC
TTATTTCATTATGGTGAAAGTTGGAACCTCTTACGTGCC
