>Addgene plasmid #73009 | pBP-L1U1H08 | depositor partial sequence | sequence record 133860 | Cloned between NdeI and SphI in pBP backbone
CATATGGGTCTCATCGACCCGCATGTTCGCATGCGGGTTTTTTTTTTGTTAGAGACCGCATGC
