>Addgene plasmid #73009 | pBP-L1U1H08 | addgene partial sequence | sequence record 147325 | RNAde-BB-1F 5'-tgccacctgacgtctaagaa-3'
AATAGGCGTATCACGAGGCAGAATTTCAGATAAAAAAAATCCTTAGCTTTCGCTAAGGATGATTTCTGGA
ATTCGCGGCCGCTTCTAGAATCTAGAGACGCATATGGGTCTCATCGACCCGCATGTTCGCATGCGGGTTT
TTTTTTTGTTAGAGACCGCATGCCGTCTCATTAGCTGCAGTCCGGCAAAAAAGGGCAAGGTGTCACCACC
CTGCCCTTTTTCTTTAAAACCGAAAAGATTACTTCGCGTTATGCAGGCTTCCTCGCTCACTGACTCGCTG
CGCTCGGTCGTTCGGCTGCGGCGAGCGGTATCAGCTCACTCAAAGGCGGTAATACGGTTATCCACAGAAT
CAGGGGATAACGCAGGAAAGAACATGTGAGCAAAAGGCCAGCAAAAGGCCAGGAACCGTAAAAAGGCCGC
GTTGCTGGCGTTTTTCCACAGGCTCCGCCCCCCTGACGAGCATCACAAAAATCGACGCTCAAGTCAGAGG
TGGCGAAACCCGACAGGACTATAAAGATACCAGGCGTTTCCCCCTGGAAGCTCCCTCGTGCGCTCTCCTG
TTCCGACCCTGCCGCTTACCGGATACCTGTCCGCCTTTCTCCCTTCGGGAAGCGTGGCGCTTTCTCATAG
CTCACGCTGTAGGTATCTCAGTTCGGTGTAGGTCGTTCGCTCCAAGCTGGGCTGTGTGCACGAACCCCCC
GTTCAGCCCGACCGCTGCGCCTTATCCGGTAACTATCGTCTTGAGTCCAACCCGGTAAGACACGACTTAT
CGCC
