>Addgene plasmid #73009 | pBP-L1U1H08 | addgene partial sequence | sequence record 147327 | RNAde-BB-2R 5'-attaccgcctttgagtgagc -3'
CGAGCGCAGCGAGTCAGTGAGCGAGGAAGCCTGCATAACGCGAAGTAATCTTTTCGGTTTTAAAGAAAAA
GGGCAGGGTGGTGACACCTTGCCCTTTTTTGCCGGACTGCAGCTAATGAGACGGCATGCGGTCTCTAACA
AAAAAAAAACCCGCATGCGAACATGCGGGTCGATGAGACCCATATGCGTCTCTAGATTCTAGAAGCGGCC
GCGAATTCCAGAAATCATCCTTAGCGAAAGCTAAGGATTTTTTTTATCTGAAATTCTGCCTCGTGATACG
CCTATTTTTATAGGTTAATGTCATGATAATAATGGTTTCTTAGACGTCAGGTGGCACTCGAGTTGATCGG
GCACGTAAGAGGTTCCAACTTTCACCATAATGAAATAAGATCACTACCGGGCGTATTTTTTGAGTTATCG
AGATTTTCAGGAGCTAAGGAAGCTAAAATGGAGAAAAAAATCACTGGATATACCACCGTTGATATATCCC
AATGGCATCGTAAAGAACATTTTGAGGCATTTCAGTCAGTTGCTCAATGTACCTATAACCAGACCGTTCA
GCTGGATATTACGGCCTTTTTAAAGACCGTAAAGAAAAATAAGCACAAGTTTTATCCGGCCTTTATTCAC
ATTCTTGCCCGCCTGATGAATGCTCATCCGGAATTTCGTATGGCAATGAAAGACGGTGAGCTGGTGATAT
GGGATAGTGTTCACCCTTGTTACACCGTTTTCCATGAGCAAACTGAAACGTTTTCATCGCTCTGGAGTGA
ATACCACGACGATTTCCGGCAGTTTCTACACATATATTCGCAAGATGTGGCGTGTTACGGTGAAAAACCT
GGCCTATTTCCCTAAAGGGTTTATTGAGAATATGTT
